>Addgene plasmid #88529 | pDONR223-ZNF619 | depositor partial sequence | sequence record 172133 | insert
ATGGGCCAGCCTGCACCCTACGCAGAGGGCCCTATACAGGGAGGTGATGCTGGAGAATTATGCAAATGTG
ACTTCCTTGTCAGCATTTCCATTCCCCAAACCAGATCTGATATTCCAGCTGGAGCAAGGAGAAGCAGCAT
GGGGCCCAGATCCCTGGACACTTGCTGGGGGAGAGGCCCTGAGAGGCATGTGCACAGAGTTTCACTTTTG
TTGCCCAGGCTGGAGTGCAATGGCGTGATCTTCACTCACCGCAACCTCTGCCTTCCAGGTGGTAAAACCA
AGACTGAGAATGAGGAAAAAACTGCACAGCTAAACATTTCTAAAGAATCAGAGTCCCACAGACTGATAGT
GGAGGGACTGCTGATGGACGTTCCCCAGCACCCTGACTTCAAGGACAGGTTAGAGAAGTCACAGCTACAT
GATACAGGGAATAAAACAAAGATAGGGGATTGCACAGATTTGACAGTCCAGGATCATGAATCTTCCACCA
CTGAAAGGGAGGAGATAGCCAGGAAATTGGAAGAAAGTAGTGTCAGCACACATCTCATTACAAAGCAGGG
TTTTGCCAAAGAACAGGTGTTTTATAAATGTGGTGAGTGTGGCAGTTACTACAACCCACATTCAGACTTT
CACCTGCATCAGAGAGTTCACACTAATGAGAAGCCCTACACATGCAAAGAATGTGGGAAAACCTTCAGAT
ATAACTCAAAACTGTCACGGCATCAGAAAATCCACACTGGAGAGAAACCATACTCATGTGAGGAATGTGG
ACAAGCCTTCAGTCAAAATTCCCACCTTCTTCAGCATCAGAAGCTCCATGGTGGACAGAGGCCCTATGAA
TGTACTGACTGTGGTAAAACCTTCAGTTATAATTCAAAACTGATTCGGCATCAGAGAATCCATACTGGGG
AGAAGCCCTTTAAATGTAAGGAATGTGGGAAAGCCTTCAGTTGTAGCTATGACTGCATCATCCATGAACG
AATTCACAATGGGGAGAAGCCCTATGAATGTAAGGAGTGTGGGAAGAGTTTGAGTTCTAATTCAGTTCTG
ATTCAGCATCAGAGAATCCACACTGGGGAGAAACCTTATGAATGTAAAGAGTGTGGCAAGGCCTTCCACC
GCAGTTCGGTATTTCTTCAGCACCAGAGGTTCCACACTGGGGAACAACTCTACAAATGTAATGAATGTTG
GAAAACTTTCAGCTGTAGCTCCCGCTTCATAGTGCATCAGAGAATCCACAATGGGGAGAAACCCTATGAA
TGCCAGGAATGTGGGAAGACATTCAGTCAAAAGATCACTCTGGTTCAGCATCAGCGAGTTCACACTGGGG
AGAAACCTTATGAGTGTAAGGAGTGCGGGAAAGCCTTCAGATGGAATGCAAGTTTCATCCAGCATCAGAA
GTGGCATACTAGGAAGAAACTCATCAATGGAACAGGGCTATCCGCAGTTAAGCCCTACTGTCCCTGCGCC
ATCCTCTCTCCTCTGCCTCCCCAACATACCTGCTCTGCCCTAGCCCCACCAGGGCCTCCCTTATCTTCTT
CACATGCAGTGGTACTTCCTCCCTCTGTGCCTTTCTTCCTGCTGCTTCCCTCATCTGAAAAGGCCAACCC
TTCACCTGTCCAAATAGCACATTTTTTTCAGGATCTCGCTTTTCCTGGGAAGTCATCCCTTCAGAGCCCG
AATCCTTTGTCTCACTCCCTGTAA
