[The description below was written by a language model from this plasmid's Addgene catalogue record.]
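Description:
pDONR223-ZNF619 is a Gateway donor-backbone clone (functionally an entry clone) carrying the open reading frame of the human zinc finger protein ZNF619, also known as FLJ90764. It is built on the Invitrogen pDONR223 backbone, listed at about 3 kb without insert, and is maintained in E. coli as a high-copy plasmid under spectinomycin selection. The insert is recorded as 1704 bp and was introduced by Gateway recombination. In a clone of this type, the ORF would be expected to sit between attL recombination sites, although the record includes no feature table to confirm these or other backbone elements such as the replication origin. M13 forward and reverse primer sites flank the insert for sequence verification.

The vector is a shuttle for the coding sequence rather than an expression construct. No promoter, tag or reporter driving ZNF619 is stated in the record, and donor backbones of this kind are not designed to express the insert in mammalian cells. The notable modification is that the last nucleotide of the stop codon has been removed, so the ORF stays open at its 3' end. After an LR reaction into a destination vector, it can therefore be read through into a C-terminal fusion partner such as an epitope tag or fluorescent protein supplied by that vector.

The plasmid belongs to the Human TFome Collection, a comprehensive library of human transcription factor ORFs assembled for cell fate engineering, and specifically to the subset derived from the ORFeome resource. Its typical use is as a source clone for transferring ZNF619 into expression vectors of choice for overexpression or screening studies.
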