Addgene plasmid #88529: pDONR223-ZNF619
Purpose: Donor Vector containing ZNF619 transcription factor, part of the Human TFome Collection
Depositing lab: Marc Vidal. Depositing organization: Dana-Farber Cancer Institute. Publication: A comprehensive library of human transcription factors for cell fate engineering. Ng AHM, Khoshakhlagh P, Rojo Arias JE, Pasquini G, Wang K, Swiersy A, Shipman SL, Appleton E, Kiaee K, Kohman RE, Vernet A, Dysart M, Leeper K, Saylor W, Huang JY, Graveline A, Taipale J, Hill DE, Vidal M, Melero-Martin JM, Busskamp V, Church GM. Nat Biotechnol. 2021 Apr;39(4):510-519. doi: 10.1038/s41587-020-0742-6. Epub 2020 Nov 30. PubMed 33257861.
Backbone
  Vector backbone: pDONR223
  Backbone manufacturer: Invitrogen
  Backbone size w/o insert (bp): 3000
  Vector type: Gateway Donor Vector
Growth in bacteria
  Bacterial resistance: Spectinomycin, 50 μg/mL
  Growth temperature: 37°C
  Growth strain: DH5alpha
  Copy number: High Copy
Gene/Insert
  Gene/Insert name: ZNF619
  Species: H. sapiens (human)
  Insert size (bp): 1704
  Mutation: Last nucleotide of stop codon removed to allow for Gateway C-terminal fusions
  Entrez Gene: ZNF619 (a.k.a. FLJ90764)
  Cloning method: Gateway Cloning
  Sequencing primers: 5′ M13F(-21); 3′ M13R
Terms and licenses: Academic/Nonprofit Terms; Industry Terms: Not Available to Industry
Depositor comments: Represents the ORFeome subset of the TFome
How to cite: pDONR223-ZNF619 was a gift from Marc Vidal (Addgene plasmid # 88529 ; http://n2t.net/addgene:88529 ; RRID:Addgene_88529)
